>Addgene plasmid #20861 | pDisplay-AP-CFP-TM | addgene full sequence | sequence record 364497 | Addgene NGS Result
GTCAGACCAAGTTTACTCATATATACTTTAGATTGATTTATTGAAAAAGGAAGAGTCCTGAGGCGGAAAG
AACCAGCTGTGGAATGTGTGTCAGTTAGGGTGTGGAAAGTCCCCAGGCTCCCCAGCAGGCAGAAGTATGC
AAAGCATGCATCTCAATTAGTCAGCAACCAGGTGTGGAAAGTCCCCAGGCTCCCCAGCAGGCAGAAGTAT
GCAAAGCATGCATCTCAATTAGTCAGCAACCATAGTCCCGCCCCTAACTCCGCCCATCCCGCCCCTAACT
CCGCCCAGTTCCGCCCATTCTCCGCCCCATGGCTGACTAATTTTTTTTATTTATGCAGAGGCCGAGGCCC
GGCCTCTGAGCTATTCCAGAAGTAGTGAGGAGGCTTTTTTGGAGGCCTAGGCTTTTGCAAAGATCGATCA
AGAGACAGGATGAGGATCGTTTCGCATGATTGAACAAGATGGATTGCACGCAGGTTCTCCGGCCGCTTGG
GTGGAGAGGCTATTCGGCTATGACTGGGCACAACAGACAATCGGCTGCTCTGATGCCGCCGTGTTCCGGC
TGTCAGCGCAGGGGCGCCCGGTTCTTTTTGTCAAGACCGACCTGTCCGGTGCCCTGAATGAACTGCAAGA
CGAGGCAGCGCGGCTATCGTGGCTGGCCACGACGGGCGTTCCTTGCGCAGCTGTGCTCGACGTTGTCACT
GAAGCGGGAAGGGACTGGCTGCTATTGGGCGAAGTGCCGGGGCAGGATCTCCTGTCATCTCACCTTGCTC
CTGCCGAGAAAGTATCCATCATGGCTGATGCAATGCGGCGGCTGCATACGCTTGATCCGGCTACCTGCCC
ATTCGACCACCAAGCGAAACATCGCATCGAGCGAGCACGTACTCGGATGGAAGCCGGTCTTGTCGATCAG
GATGATCTGGACGAAGAGCATCAGGGGCTCGCGCCAGCCGAACTGTTCGCCAGGCTCAAGGCGAGCATGC
CCGACGGCGAGGATCTCGTCGTGACCCATGGCGATGCCTGCTTGCCGAATATCATGGTGGAAAATGGCCG
CTTTTCTGGATTCATCGACTGTGGCCGGCTGGGTGTGGCGGACCGCTATCAGGACATAGCGTTGGCTACC
CGTGATATTGCTGAAGAGCTTGGCGGCGAATGGGCTGACCGCTTCCTCGTGCTTTACGGTATCGCCGCTC
CCGATTCGCAGCGCATCGCCTTCTATCGCCTTCTTGACGAGTTCTTCTGAGCGGGACTCTGGGGTTCGAA
ATGACCGACCAAGCGACGCCCAACCTGCCATCACGAGATTTCGATTCCACCGCCGCCTTCTATGAAAGGT
TGGGCTTCGGAATCGTTTTCCGGGACGCCGGCTGGATGATCCTCCAGCGCGGGGATCTCATGCTGGAGTT
CTTCGCCCACCCTAGGGGGAGGCTAACTGAAACACGGAAGGAGACAATACCGGAAGGAACCCGCGCTATG
ACGGCAATAAAAAGACAGAATAAAACGCACGGTGTTGGGTCGTTTGTTCATAAACGCGGGGTTCGGTCCC
AGGGCTGGCACTCTGTCGATACCCCACCGAGACCCCATTGGGGCCAATACGCCCGCGTTTCTTCCTTTTC
CCCACCCCACCCCCCAAGTTCGGGTGAAGGCCCAGGGCTCGCAGCCAACGTCGGGGCGGCAGGCCCTGCC
ATAGCCTCAGGTTACTCATATATACTTTAGATTGATTTAAAACTTCATTTTTAATTTAAAAGGATCTAGG
TGAAGATCCTTTTTGATAATCTCATGACCAAAATCCCTTAACGTGAGTTTTCGTTCCACTGAGCGTCAGA
CCCCGTAGAAAAGATCAAAGGATCTTCTTGAGATCCTTTTTTTCTGCGCGTAATCTGCTGCTTGCAAACA
AAAAAACCACCGCTACCAGCGGTGGTTTGTTTGCCGGATCAAGAGCTACCAACTCTTTTTCCGAAGGTAA
CTGGCTTCAGCAGAGCGCAGATACCAAATACTGTTCTTCTAGTGTAGCCGTAGTTAGGCCACCACTTCAA
GAACTCTGTAGCACCGCCTACATACCTCGCTCTGCTAATCCTGTTACCAGTGGCTGCTGCCAGTGGCGAT
AAGTCGTGTCTTACCGGGTTGGACTCAAGACGATAGTTACCGGATAAGGCGCAGCGGTCGGGCTGAACGG
GGGGTTCGTGCACACAGCCCAGCTTGGAGCGAACGACCTACACCGAACTGAGATACCTACAGCGTGAGCT
ATGAGAAAGCGCCACGCTTCCCGAAGGGAGAAAGGCGGACAGGTATCCGGTAAGCGGCAGGGTCGGAACA
GGAGAGCGCACGAGGGAGCTTCCAGGGGGAAACGCCTGGTATCTTTATAGTCCTGTCGGGTTTCGCCACC
TCTGACTTGAGCGTCGATTTTTGTGATGCTCGTCAGGGGGGCGGAGCCTATGGAAAAACGCCAGCAACGC
GGCCTTTTTACGGTTCCTGGCCTTTTGCTGGCCTTTTGCTCACATGTTCTTTCCTGCGTTATCCCCTGAT
TCTGTGGATAACCGTATTACCGCCACTGGTTCTTTCCGCCTCAGAAGCCATAGAGCCCACCGCATCCCCA
GCATGCCTGCTATTGTCTTCCCAATCCTCCCCCTTGCTGTCCTGCCCCACCCCACCCCCCAGAATAGAAT
GACACCTACTCAGACAATGCGATGCAATTTCCTCATTTTATTAGGAAAGGACAGTGGGAGTGGCACCTTC
CAGGGTCAAGGAAGGCACGGGGGAGGGGCAAACAACAGATGGCTGGCAACTAGAAGGCACAGTCGAGGCT
GATCTCGAGCGGCCGCCTAACGTGGCTTCTTCTGCCAAAGCATGATGAGGATGATAAGGGAGATGATGGT
GAGCACCACCAGGGCCAGGATGGCTGAGATCACCACCACCTTAAAGGGCAAGGAGTGTGGCACCACGATG
ACCTCCTGCGTGTCCTGGCCCACAGCATTCAGATCCTCTTCTGAGATGAGTTTTTGTTCGTCGACCTGCA
GCCGCGGCCGCTTGTATAGCTCGTCCATGCCGAGAGTGATCCCGGCGGCGGTCACGAACTCCAGCAGGAC
CATGTGATCGCGCTTCTCGTTGGGGTCTTTGCTCAGGGCGGACTGGGTGCTCAGGTAGTGGTTGTCGGGC
AGCAGCACGGGGCCGTCGCCGATGGGGGTGTTCTGCTGGTAGTGGTCGGCGAGCTGCACGCTGCCGTCCT
CGATGTTGTGGCGGATCTTGAAGTGGGCCTTGATGCCGTTCTTCTGCTTGTCGGCGGTGATATAGACGTT
GTGGCTGATGTAGTTGTACTCCAGCTTGTGCCCCAGGATGTTGCCGTCCTCCTTGAAGTCGATGCCCTTC
AGCTCGATGCGGTTCACCAGGGTGTCGCCCTCGAACTTCACCTCGGCGCGGGTCTTGTAGTTGCCGTCGT
CCTTGAAGAAGATGGTACGCTCCTGGACGTAGCCTTCGGGCATGGCGGACTTGAAGAAGTCGTGCTGCTT
CATGTGGTCGGGGTAGCGGCTGAAGCACTGCACGCCCCAGGTCAGGGTGGTCACGAGGGTGGGCCAGGGC
ACGGGCAGCTTGCCGGTGGTGCAGATGAACTTCAGGGTCAGCTTGCCGTAGGTGGCATCGCCCTCGCCCT
CGCCGGACACGCTGAACCTGTGGCCGTTTACGTCGCCGTCCAGCTCGACCAGGATGGGCACCACCCCGGT
GAACAGCTCCTCGCCCTTGCTCACCATCGGCGCGCCCTCGTGCCACTCGATCTTCTGGGCCTCGAAGATG
TCGTTCAGGCCGCCGCCAGATCTGGCCGGCTGGGCCCCAGCATAATCTGGAACATCATATGGATAGTCAC
CAGTGGAACCTGGAACCCAGAGCAGCAGTACCCATAGCAGGAGTGTGTCTGTCTCCATGGTGGATATCCC
CAAGCCGAATTCCAGCACACTGGCGGCCGTTACTAGTGGATCCGAGCTCGGTACCAAGCTTGGGTCTCCC
TATAGTGAGTCGTATTAATTTCGATAAGCCAGTAAGCAGTGGGTTCTCTAGTTAGCCAGAGAGCTCTGCT
TATATAGACCTCCCACCGTACACGCCTACCGCCCATTTGCGTCAATGGGGCGGAGTTGTTACGACATTTT
GGAAAGTCCCGTTGATTTTGGTGCCAAAACAAACTCCCATTGACGTCAATGGGGTGGAGACTTGGAAATC
CCCGTGAGTCAAACCGCTATCCACGCCCATTGATGTACTGCCAAAACCGCATCACCATGGTAATAGCGAT
GACTAATACGTAGATGTACTGCCAAGTAGGAAAGTCCCATAAGGTCATGTACTGGGCATAATGCCAGGCG
GGCCATTTACCGTCATTGACGTCAATAGGGGGCGTACTTGGCATATGATACACTTGATGTACTGCCAAGT
GGGCAGTTTACCGTAAATACTCCACCCATTGACGTCAATGGAAAGTCCCTATTGGCGTTACTATGGGAAC
ATACGTCATTATTGACGTCAATGGGCGGGGGTCGTTGGGCGGTCAGCCAGGCGGGCCATTTACCGTAAGT
TATGTAACGCGGAACTCCATATATGGGCTATGAACTAATGACCCCGTAATTGATTACTATTAATAACTAG
TCAATAATCAATGTCAACGCGCGCGTAAATTGTAAGCGTTAATATTTTGTTAAAATTCGCGTTAAATTTT
TGTTAAATCAGCTCATTTTTTAACCAATAGGCCGAAATCGGCAAAATCCCTTATAAATCAAAAGAATAGA
CCGAGATAGGGT
[37 nt withheld, positions 4773-4809]
AAAGAACGTGGACTCCAACGTCAAAGG
[49 nt withheld, positions 4837-4885]
T
[91 nt withheld, positions 4887-4977]
G
[124 nt withheld, positions 4979-5102]
CAGGTGGCACTTTTCGGGGAAATGTGCGCGGAACCCCTATTTGTTTATTTTTCTAAATACATTCAAATAT
GTATCCGCTCATGAGACAATAACCCTGATAAATGCTTCAATAATATTGAAAAAGGAAGAGTATGAGTATT
CAACATTTCCGTGTCGCCCTTATTCCCTTTTTTGCGGCATTTTGCCTTCCTGTTTTTGCTCACCCAGAAA
CGCTGGTGAAAGTAAAAGATGCTGAAGATCAGTTGGGTGCACGAGTGGGTTACATCGAACTGGATCTCAA
CAGCGGTAAGATCCTTGAGAGTTTTCGCCCCGAAGAACGTTTTCCAATGATGAGCACTTTTAAAGTTCTG
CTATGTGGCGCGGTATTATCCCGTATTGACGCCGGGCAAGAGCAACTCGGTCGCCGCATACACTATTCTC
AGAATGACTTGGTTGAGTACTCACCAGTCACAGAAAAGCATCTTACGGATGGCATGACAGTAAGAGAATT
ATGCAGTGCTGCCATAACCATGAGTGATAACACTGCGGCCAACTTACTTCTGACAACGATCGGAGGACCG
AAGGAGCTAACCGCTTTTTTGCACAACATGGGGGATCATGTAACTCGCCTTGATCGTTGGGAACCGGAGC
TGAATGAAGCCATACCAAACGACGAGCGTGACACCACGATGCCTGTAGCAATGGCAACAACGTTGCGCAA
ACTATTAACTGGCGAACTACTTACTCTAGCTTCCCGGCAACAATTAATAGACTGGATGGAGGCGGATAAA
GTTGCAGGACCACTTCTGCGCTCGGCCCTTCCGGCTGGCTGGTTTATTGCTGATAAATCTGGAGCCGGTG
AGCGTGGGTCTCGCGGTATCATTGCAGCACTGGGGCCAGATGGTAAGCCCTCCCGTATCGTAGTTATCTA
CACGACGGGGAGTCAGGCAACTATGGATGAACGAAATAGACAGATCGCTGAGATAGGTGCCTCACTGATT
AAGCATTGGTAACT
Features (pLannotate 1.2.2; 20 found; start..end, strand, type, name):
     39..56      +  promoter       AmpR promoter (fragment): bla
     58..411     +  promoter       SV40 promoter: SV40 enhancer and early promoter
    446..1240    +  CDS            NeoR/KanR: aminoglycoside phosphotransferase from Tn5; aph(3')-II (or nptII); confers resistance to neomycin, kanamycin, and G418 (Geneticin®)
   1261..1413    +  CDS            ble (fragment): BLE_KLEPN - Experimental evidence at protein level: Swiss-Prot protein existence level 1. Binding protein with a strong affinity to the bleomycin family of antibiotics. Binds to CL990; an antimitotic-antibiotic compound. From Klebsiella pneumoniae.
   1472..1519    +  polyA_signal   HSV TK poly(A) signal: herpes simplex virus thymidine kinase polyadenylation signal (Cole and Stacy, 1985)
   1610..1626    -  polyA_signal   bGH poly(A) signal (fragment): bovine growth hormone polyadenylation signal
   1848..2436    +  rep_origin     ori: high-copy-number ColE1/pMB1/pBR322/pUC origin of replication
   2546..2564    -  promoter       SV40 promoter (fragment): SV40 enhancer and early promoter
   2568..2792    -  polyA_signal   bGH poly(A) signal: bovine growth hormone polyadenylation signal
   2820..2966    -  CDS            PDGFRβ TM domain: transmembrane domain from platelet derived growth factor receptor beta
   3021..3737    -  CDS            CFP: cyan variant of GFP mammalian codon-optimized
   3823..3846    -  CDS            3xHA (fragment): three tandem HA epitope tags
   3846..3908    -  sig_peptide    Igκ leader: leader sequence from mouse immunoglobulin κ light chain
   3989..4007    -  promoter       T7 promoter: promoter for bacteriophage T7 RNA polymerase
   4023..4056    -  LTR            5' LTR (truncated) (fragment): truncated 5' long terminal repeat (LTR) from HIV-1
   4052..4255    -  promoter       CMV promoter: human cytomegalovirus (CMV) immediate early promoter
   4256..4635    -  enhancer       CMV enhancer: human cytomegalovirus immediate early enhancer
   4674..5102    -  rep_origin     f1 ori (sequence partly withheld): f1 bacteriophage origin of replication; arrow indicates direction of (+) strand synthesis
   5129..5233    +  promoter       AmpR promoter: bla
   5234..6094    +  CDS            AmpR: β-lactamase; bla; confers resistance to ampicillin, carbenicillin, and related antibiotics
