[The description below was written by a language model from this plasmid's Addgene catalogue record and pLannotate feature annotations shown in this document.]
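Description:
pDisplay-AP-CFP-TM is a mammalian expression plasmid built on the pDisplay backbone, designed to present a fusion protein on the outer surface of transfected cells. It is maintained in E. coli at high copy through a ColE1/pUC-type origin with ampicillin selection (AmpR under its bla promoter), and it also carries an f1 origin. A separate SV40 early promoter–driven NeoR/KanR cassette with an HSV TK polyadenylation signal allows G418 selection of mammalian cells.

The expression unit is driven by the CMV immediate-early enhancer and promoter, with a T7 promoter just upstream of the coding region, and is terminated by the bGH polyadenylation signal. The open reading frame begins with the mouse Igκ light chain leader, which directs the protein into the secretory pathway, followed by an HA epitope, the AP-CFP insert cloned between BglII and SacII, and finally the PDGFRβ transmembrane domain that anchors the fusion in the plasma membrane with the tags and CFP facing outward. The catalogue also lists a backbone myc tag C-terminal to the insert, although the feature table does not annotate it. Nor does it annotate the AP segment itself, which presumably lies in the gap between the HA tag and CFP. The record does not define AP, but given the E. coli attribution and the associated work on biotin ligase, it is most likely the short acceptor peptide recognised by that enzyme.

According to the linked publication's title, the construct serves as a surface-displayed test substrate for site-specific biotin ligase labelling of cell-surface proteins and their targeting with quantum dots in living cells. CFP would provide a fluorescent marker of expression and localisation.
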