Addgene plasmid #20861: pDisplay-AP-CFP-TM
Depositing lab: Alice Ting. Depositing organization: Massachusetts Institute of Technology. Publication: Targeting quantum dots to surface proteins in living cells with biotin ligase. Howarth M, Takao K, Hayashi Y, Ting AY. Proc Natl Acad Sci U S A. 2005 May 24. 102(21):7583-8. 10.1073/pnas.0503125102 PubMed 15897449.
Backbone
  Vector backbone: pDisplay
  Backbone size w/o insert (bp): 5300
  Vector type: Mammalian Expression
Growth in bacteria
  Bacterial resistance: Ampicillin, 100 μg/mL
  Growth temperature: 37°C
  Growth strain: DH5alpha
  Copy number: High Copy
Gene/Insert
  Gene/Insert name: AP-CFP-TM
  Species: E. Coli
  Insert size (bp): 1092
  Tag / fusion protein: HA (N terminal on backbone); CFP (C terminal on insert); myc (C terminal on backbone)
  Cloning method: Restriction Enzyme; 5′ cloning site BglII (not destroyed); 3′ cloning site SacII (not destroyed)
  Sequencing primers: 5′ T7; 3′ T7 term
Terms and licenses: Academic/Nonprofit Terms; Industry Terms: Not Available to Industry
Depositor comments: Please email with intended use and/or targets for this plasmid
How to cite: pDisplay-AP-CFP-TM was a gift from Alice Ting (Addgene plasmid # 20861 ; http://n2t.net/addgene:20861 ; RRID:Addgene_20861)
