>Addgene plasmid #20861 | pDisplay-AP-CFP-TM | addgene partial sequence | sequence record 26551 | CMV-F 5'-CGCAAATGGGCGGTAGGCGTG-3'
TGGNGNANTAGCAGAGCTCTCTGGCTACTAGAGAACCCACTGCTTACTGGCTTATCGAAATTAATACGAC
TCACTATAGGGAGACCCAAGCTTGGTACCGAGCTCGGATCCACTAGTAACGGCCGCCAGTGTGCTGGAAT
TCGGCTTGGGGATATCCACCATGGAGACAGACACACTCCTGCTATGGGTACTGCTGCTCTGGGTTCCAGG
TTCCACTGGTGACTATCCATATGATGTTCCAGATTATGCTGGGGCCCAGCCGGCCAGATCTGGCGGCGGC
CTGAACGACATCTTCGAGGCCCAGAAGATCGAGTGGCACGAGGGCGCGCCGATGGTGAGCAAGGGCGAGG
AGCTGTTCACCGGGGTGGTGCCCATCCTGGTCGAGCTGGACGGCGACGTAAACGGCCACAGGTTCAGCGT
GTCCGGCGAGGGCGAGGGCGATGCCACCTACGGCAAGCTGACCCTGAAGTTCATCTGCACCACCGGCAAG
CTGCCCGTGCCCTGGCCCACCCTCGTGACCACCCTGACCTGGGGCGTGCAGTGCTTCAGCCGCTACCCCG
ACCACATGAAGCAGCACGACTTCTTCAAGTCCGCCATGCCCGAAGGCTACGTCCAGGAGCGTACCATCTT
CTTCAAGGACGACGGCAACTACAAGACCCGCGCCGAGGTGAAGTTCGAGGGCGACACCCTGGTGAACCGC
ATCGAGCTGAAGGGCATCGACTTCAAGGAGGACGGCAACATCCTGGGGCACAAGCTGGAGTACAACTNCT
CAGCCACAACGTCTATATCACCGCCGANAANCAAAAAACGGCATCAGGCN
